LOCUS       Exported 9270 bp ds-DNA circular SYN 12-MAY-2021
DEFINITION  synthetic circular DNA
ACCESSION   .
VERSION     .
KEYWORDS    pQCXIH-Myc-YAP-5SA
SOURCE      synthetic DNA construct
  ORGANISM  synthetic DNA construct
REFERENCE   1 (bases 1 to 9270)
  AUTHORS   Zhao B, Wei X, Li W, Udan RS, Yang Q, Kim J, Xie J, Ikenoue T, Yu J,
            Li L, Zheng P, Ye K, Chinnaiyan A, Halder G, Lai ZC, Guan KL
  TITLE     Inactivation of YAP oncoprotein by the Hippo pathway is involved in
            cell contact inhibition and tissue growth control.
  JOURNAL   Genes Dev. 2007 Nov 1. 21(21):2747-61.
  PUBMED    17974916
REFERENCE   2 (bases 1 to 9270)
  AUTHORS   .
  TITLE     Direct Submission
  JOURNAL   Exported May 12, 2021 from SnapGene Server 1.1.58
            http://www.snapgene.com
FEATURES             Location/Qualifiers
     source          1..9270
                     /organism="synthetic DNA construct"
                     /mol_type="other DNA"
     enhancer        1..304
                     /label=CMV enhancer
                     /note="human cytomegalovirus immediate early enhancer"
     promoter        305..508
                     /label=CMV promoter
                     /note="human cytomegalovirus (CMV) immediate early
                     promoter"
     primer_bind     505..529
                     /label=LNCX
                     /note="Human CMV promoter, forward primer"
     CDS             653..682
                     /codon_start=1
                     /product="Myc (human c-Myc proto-oncogene) epitope tag"
                     /label=Myc
                     /translation="EQKLISEEDL"
     misc_feature    2195..2768
                     /label=IRES
                     /note="internal ribosome entry site (IRES) of the
                     encephalomyocarditis virus (EMCV)"
     primer_bind     complement(2362..2379)
                     /label=IRES reverse
                     /note="IRES internal ribosome entry site, reverse primer.
                     Also called pCDH-rev"
     primer_bind     2589..2608
                     /label=IRES-F
                     /note="IRES internal ribosome entry site, forward primer"
     CDS             2807..3826
                     /codon_start=1
                     /gene="aph(4)-Ia"
                     /product="aminoglycoside phosphotransferase from E. coli"
                     /label=HygR
                     /note="confers resistance to hygromycin"
                     /translation="KPELTATSVEKFLIEKFDSVSDLMQLSEGEESRAFSFDVGGRGYV
                     LRVNSCADGFYKDRYVYRHFASAALPIPEVLDIGEFSESLTYCISRRAQGVTLQDLPET
                     ELPAVLQPVAEAMDAIAAADLSQTSGFGPFGPQGIGQYTTWRDFICAIADPHVYHWQTV
                     MDDTVSASVAQALDELMLWAEDCPEVRHLVHADFGSNNVLTDNGRITAVIDWSEAMFGD
                     SQYEVANIFFWRPWLACMEQQTRYFERRHPELAGSPRLRAYMLRIGLDQLYQSLVDGNF
                     DDAAWAQGRCDAIVRSGAGTVGRTQIARRSAAVWTDGCVEVLADSGNRRPSTRPRAKE"
     LTR             4373..4798
                     /label=3' LTR (Delta-U3)
                     /note="self-inactivating 3' long terminal repeat (LTR) from
                     Moloney murine leukemia virus"
     primer_bind     complement(4901..4923)
                     /label=pGEX 3'
                     /note="pGEX vectors, reverse primer"
     primer_bind     complement(5059..5079)
                     /label=pBABE 3'
                     /note="SV40 enhancer, reverse primer for pBABE vectors"
     promoter        5064..5393
                     /label=SV40 promoter
                     /note="SV40 enhancer and early promoter"
     rep_origin      5244..5379
                     /label=SV40 ori
                     /note="SV40 origin of replication"
     primer_bind     5306..5325
                     /label=SV40pro-F
                     /note="SV40 promoter/origin, forward primer"
     primer_bind     5415..5434
                     /label=pRS-marker
                     /note="pRS vectors, use to sequence yeast selectable
                     marker"
     primer_bind     complement(5515..5532)
                     /label=L4440
                     /note="L4440 vector, forward primer"
     rep_origin      complement(5686..6274)
                     /direction=LEFT
                     /label=ori
                     /note="high-copy-number ColE1/pMB1/pBR322/pUC origin of
                     replication"
     primer_bind     complement(5766..5785)
                     /label=pBR322ori-F
                     /note="pBR322 origin, forward primer"
     CDS             complement(6445..7305)
                     /codon_start=1
                     /gene="bla"
                     /product="beta-lactamase"
                     /label=AmpR
                     /note="confers resistance to ampicillin, carbenicillin, and
                     related antibiotics"
                     /translation="MSIQHFRVALIPFFAAFCLPVFAHPETLVKVKDAEDQLGARVGYI
                     ELDLNSGKILESFRPEERFPMMSTFKVLLCGAVLSRVDAGQEQLGRRIHYSQNDLVEYS
                     PVTEKHLTDGMTVRELCSAAITMSDNTAANLLLTTIGGPKELTAFLHNMGDHVTRLDRW
                     EPELNEAIPNDERDTTMPAAMATTLRKLLTGELLTLASRQQLIDWMEADKVAGPLLRSA
                     LPAGWFIADKSGAGERGSRGIIAALGPDGKPSRIVVIYTTGSQATMDERNRQIAEIGAS
                     LIKHW"
     primer_bind     7068..7087
                     /label=Amp-R
                     /note="Ampicillin resistance gene, reverse primer"
     promoter        complement(7306..7410)
                     /gene="bla"
                     /label=AmpR promoter
     primer_bind     7478..7496
                     /label=pBRforEco
                     /note="pBR322 vectors, upsteam of EcoRI site, forward
                     primer"
     enhancer        7596..7975
                     /label=CMV enhancer
                     /note="human cytomegalovirus immediate early enhancer"
     promoter        7976..8179
                     /label=CMV promoter
                     /note="human cytomegalovirus (CMV) immediate early
                     promoter"
     LTR             8180..8355
                     /label=5' LTR (truncated)
                     /note="truncated long terminal repeat from Moloney murine
                     sarcoma virus"
     misc_feature    8418..8617
                     /label=MMLV Psi
                     /note="packaging signal of Moloney murine leukemia virus
                     (MMLV)"
     CDS             8818..9234
                     /label=gag (truncated)
                     /note="truncated Moloney murine leukemia virus (MMLV) gag
                     gene lacking the start codon"
     primer_bind     9164..9186
                     /label=pLXSN 5'
                     /note="Murine stem cell virus, forward primer. Also called
                     MSCV"
     primer_bind     9202..9218
                     /label=pBABE 5'
                     /note="Psi packaging signal, forward primer for pBABE
                     vectors"
ORIGIN
        1 cgttacataa cttacggtaa atggcccgcc tggctgaccg cccaacgacc cccgcccatt
       61 gacgtcaata atgacgtatg ttcccatagt aacgccaata gggactttcc attgacgtca
      121 atgggtggag tatttacggt aaactgccca cttggcagta catcaagtgt atcatatgcc
      181 aagtacgccc cctattgacg tcaatgacgg taaatggccc gcctggcatt atgcccagta
      241 catgacctta tgggactttc ctacttggca gtacatctac gtattagtca tcgctattac
      301 catggtgatg cggttttggc agtacatcaa tgggcgtgga tagcggtttg actcacgggg
      361 atttccaagt ctccacccca ttgacgtcaa tgggagtttg ttttggcacc aaaatcaacg
      421 ggactttcca aaatgtcgta acaactccgc cccattgacg caaatgggcg gtaggcgtgt
      481 acggtgggag gtctatataa gcagagctcg tttagtgaac cgtcagatcg cctggagacg
      541 ccatccacgc tgttttgacc tccatagaag acaccgggac cgatccagcc tccgcggccg
      601 ggaacggtgc attggaacgg acctgcagga attgatccgc ggccgcacca tggaacaaaa
      661 actcatctca gaagaggatc tggcgggcaa ggatcccggg cagcagccgc cgcctcaacc
      721 ggccccccag ggccaagggc agccgccttc gcagcccccg caggggcagg gcccgccgtc
      781 cggacccggg caaccggcac ccgcggcgac ccaggcggcg ccgcaggcac cccccgccgg
      841 gcatcagatc gtgcacgtcc gcggggacgc ggagaccgac ctggaggcgc tcttcaacgc
      901 cgtcatgaac cccaagacgg ccaacgtgcc ccagaccgtg cccatgaggc tccggaagct
      961 gcccgactcc ttcttcaagc cgccggagcc caaatcccac tcccgacagg ccgctactga
     1021 tgcaggcact gcaggagccc tgactccaca gcatgttcga gctcatgccg ctccagctgc
     1081 tctgcagttg ggagctgttt ctcctgggac actgaccccc actggagtag tctctggccc
     1141 agcagctaca cccacagctc agcatcttcg acaggctgct tttgagatac ctgatgatgt
     1201 acctctgcca gcaggttggg agatggcaaa gacatcttct ggtcagagat acttcttaaa
     1261 tcacatcgat cagacaacaa catggcagga ccccaggaag gccatgctgt cccagatgaa
     1321 cgtcacagcc cccaccagtc caccagtgca gcagaatatg atgaactcgg cttcaggtcc
     1381 tcttcctgat ggatgggaac aagccatgac tcaggatgga gaaatttact atataaacca
     1441 taagaacaag accacctctt ggctagaccc aaggcttgac cctcgttttg ccatgaacca
     1501 gagaatcagt cagagtgctc cagtgaaaca gccaccaccc ctggctcccc agagcccaca
     1561 gggaggcgtc atgggtggca gcaactccaa ccagcagcaa cagatgcgac tgcagcaact
     1621 gcagatggag aaggagaggc tgcggctgaa acagcaagaa ctgcttcggc aggagttagc
     1681 cctgcgtagc cagttaccaa cactggagca ggatggtggg actcaaaatc cagtgtcttc
     1741 tcccgggatg tctcaggaat tgagaacaat gacgaccaat agctcagatc ctttccttaa
     1801 cagtggcacc tatcactctc gagatgaggc tacagacagt ggactaagca tgagcagcta
     1861 cagtgtccct cgaaccccag atgacttcct gaacagtgtg gatgagatgg atacaggtga
     1921 tactatcaac caaagcaccc tgccctcaca gcagaaccgt ttcccagact accttgaagc
     1981 cattcctggg acaaatgtgg accttggaac actggaagga gatggaatga acatagaagg
     2041 agaggagctg atgccaagtc tgcaggaagc tttgagttct gacatcctta atgacatgga
     2101 gtctgttttg gctgccacca agctagataa agaaagcttt cttacatggt tatagttaat
     2161 taacggatcc ggaattccgc cccccccccc cccccccctc tccctccccc ccccctaacg
     2221 ttactggccg aagccgcttg gaataaggcc ggtgtgcgtt tgtctatatg ttattttcca
     2281 ccatattgcc gtcttttggc aatgtgaggg cccggaaacc tggccctgtc ttcttgacga
     2341 gcattcctag gggtctttcc cctctcgcca aaggaatgca aggtctgttg aatgtcgtga
     2401 aggaagcagt tcctctggaa gcttcttgaa gacaaacaac gtctgtagcg accctttgca
     2461 ggcagcggaa ccccccacct ggcgacaggt gcctctgcgg ccaaaagcca cgtgtataag
     2521 atacacctgc aaaggcggca caaccccagt gccacgttgt gagttggata gttgtggaaa
     2581 gagtcaaatg gctctcctca agcgtattca acaaggggct gaaggatgcc cagaaggtac
     2641 cccattgtat gggatctgat ctggggcctc ggtgcacatg ctttacatgt gtttagtcga
     2701 ggttaaaaaa acgtctaggc cccccgaacc acggggacgt ggttttcctt tgaaaaacac
     2761 gatgataagc ttgccacaac ccgtaccaaa gatggataga tccggaaagc ctgaactcac
     2821 cgcgacgtct gtcgagaagt ttctgatcga aaagttcgac agcgtctccg acctgatgca
     2881 gctctcggag ggcgaagaat ctcgtgcttt cagcttcgat gtaggagggc gtggatatgt
     2941 cctgcgggta aatagctgcg ccgatggttt ctacaaagat cgttatgttt atcggcactt
     3001 tgcatcggcc gcgctcccga ttccggaagt gcttgacatt ggggaattca gcgagagcct
     3061 gacctattgc atctcccgcc gtgcacaggg tgtcacgttg caagacctgc ctgaaaccga
     3121 actgcccgct gttctgcagc cggtcgcgga ggccatggat gcgatcgctg cggccgatct
     3181 tagccagacg agcgggttcg gcccattcgg accgcaagga atcggtcaat acactacatg
     3241 gcgtgatttc atatgcgcga ttgctgatcc ccatgtgtat cactggcaaa ctgtgatgga
     3301 cgacaccgtc agtgcgtccg tcgcgcaggc tctcgatgag ctgatgcttt gggccgagga
     3361 ctgccccgaa gtccggcacc tcgtgcacgc ggatttcggc tccaacaatg tcctgacgga
     3421 caatggccgc ataacagcgg tcattgactg gagcgaggcg atgttcgggg attcccaata
     3481 cgaggtcgcc aacatcttct tctggaggcc gtggttggct tgtatggagc agcagacgcg
     3541 ctacttcgag cggaggcatc cggagcttgc aggatcgccg cggctccggg cgtatatgct
     3601 ccgcattggt cttgaccaac tctatcagag cttggttgac ggcaatttcg atgatgcagc
     3661 ttgggcgcag ggtcgatgcg acgcaatcgt ccgatccgga gccgggactg tcgggcgtac
     3721 acaaatcgcc cgcagaagcg cggccgtctg gaccgatggc tgtgtagaag tactcgccga
     3781 tagtggaaac cgacgcccca gcactcgtcc gagggcaaag gaatagagta gatgccgacc
     3841 gaacaagagc tgatttcgag aacgcctcag ccagcaactc gcgcgagcct agcaaggcaa
     3901 atgcgagaga acggccttac gcttggtggc acagttctcg tccacagttc gctaagctcg
     3961 ctcggctggg tcgcgggagg gccggtcgca gtgattcagg cccttctgga ttgtgttggt
     4021 ccccagggca cgattgtcat gcccacgcac tcgggtgatc tgactgatcc cgcagattgg
     4081 agatcgccgc ccgtgcctgc cgattgggtg cagatctcta tcgagggctg cagcgctgca
     4141 gaggccgagt gcagaactgc tccaaaggga cctcaaggct ttccgaggga cactaggctg
     4201 actccatcga gccagtgtag agataagctt atcgattagt ccaatttgtt aaagacagga
     4261 tatcagtggt ccaggctcta gttttgactc aacaatatca ccagctgaag cctatagagt
     4321 acgagccata gataaaataa aagattttat ttagtctcca gaaaaagggg ggaatgaaag
     4381 accccacctg taggtttggc aagctagctt aagtaacgcc attttgcaag gcatggaaaa
     4441 atacataact gagaatagag aagttcagat caaggtcagg aacagatgga acagggtcga
     4501 ccctagagaa ccatcagatg tttccagggt gccccaagga cctgaaatga ccctgtgcct
     4561 tatttgaact aaccaatcag ttcgcttctc gcttctgttc gcgcgcttct gctccccgag
     4621 ctcaataaaa gagcccacaa cccctcactc ggggcgccag tcctccgatt gactgagtcg
     4681 cccgggtacc cgtgtatcca ataaaccctc ttgcagttgc atccgacttg tggtctcgct
     4741 gttccttggg agggtctcct ctgagtgatt gactacccgt cagcgggggt ctttcatttg
     4801 ggggctcgtc cgggatcggg agacccctgc ccagggacca ccgacccacc accgggaggt
     4861 aagctggctg cctcgcgcgt ttcggtgatg acggtgaaaa cctctgacac atgcagctcc
     4921 cggagacggt cacagcttgt ctgtaagcgg atgccgggag cagacaagcc cgtcagggcg
     4981 cgtcagcggg tgttggcggg tgtcggggcg cagccatgac ccagtcacgt agcgatagcg
     5041 gagtgtagat ccggctgtgg aatgtgtgtc agttagggtg tggaaagtcc ccaggctccc
     5101 cagcaggcag aagtatgcaa agcatgcatc tcaattagtc agcaaccagg tgtggaaagt
     5161 ccccaggctc cccagcaggc agaagtatgc aaagcatgca tctcaattag tcagcaacca
     5221 tagtcccgcc cctaactccg cccatcccgc ccctaactcc gcccagttcc gcccattctc
     5281 cgccccatgg ctgactaatt ttttttattt atgcagaggc cgaggccgcc tcggcctctg
     5341 agctattcca gaagtagtga ggaggctttt ttggaggcct aggcttttgc aaaaagctta
     5401 ctggcttaac tatgcggcat cagagcagat tgtactgaga gtgcaccata tgcggtgtga
     5461 aataccgcac agatgcgtaa ggagaaaata ccgcatcagg cgctcttccg cttcctcgct
     5521 cactgactcg ctgcgctcgg tcgttcggct gcggcgagcg gtatcagctc actcaaaggc
     5581 ggtaatacgg ttatccacag aatcagggga taacgcagga aagaacatgt gagcaaaagg
     5641 ccagcaaaag gccaggaacc gtaaaaaggc cgcgttgctg gcgtttttcc ataggctccg
     5701 cccccctgac gagcatcaca aaaatcgacg ctcaagtcag aggtggcgaa acccgacagg
     5761 actataaaga taccaggcgt ttccccctgg aagctccctc gtgcgctctc ctgttccgac
     5821 cctgccgctt accggatacc tgtccgcctt tctcccttcg ggaagcgtgg cgctttctca
     5881 tagctcacgc tgtaggtatc tcagttcggt gtaggtcgtt cgctccaagc tgggctgtgt
     5941 gcacgaaccc cccgttcagc ccgaccgctg cgccttatcc ggtaactatc gtcttgagtc
     6001 caacccggta agacacgact tatcgccact ggcagcagcc actggtaaca ggattagcag
     6061 agcgaggtat gtaggcggtg ctacagagtt cttgaagtgg tggcctaact acggctacac
     6121 tagaaggaca gtatttggta tctgcgctct gctgaagcca gttaccttcg gaaaaagagt
     6181 tggtagctct tgatccggca aacaaaccac cgctggtagc ggtggttttt ttgtttgcaa
     6241 gcagcagatt acgcgcagaa aaaaaggatc tcaagaagat cctttgatct tttctacggg
     6301 gtctgacgct cagtggaacg aaaactcacg ttaagggatt ttggtcatga gattatcaaa
     6361 aaggatcttc acctagatcc ttttaaatta aaaatgaagt tttaaatcaa tctaaagtat
     6421 atatgagtaa acttggtctg acagttacca atgcttaatc agtgaggcac ctatctcagc
     6481 gatctgtcta tttcgttcat ccatagttgc ctgactcccc gtcgtgtaga taactacgat
     6541 acgggagggc ttaccatctg gccccagtgc tgcaatgata ccgcgagacc cacgctcacc
     6601 ggctccagat ttatcagcaa taaaccagcc agccggaagg gccgagcgca gaagtggtcc
     6661 tgcaacttta tccgcctcca tccagtctat taattgttgc cgggaagcta gagtaagtag
     6721 ttcgccagtt aatagtttgc gcaacgttgt tgccattgct gcaggcatcg tggtgtcacg
     6781 ctcgtcgttt ggtatggctt cattcagctc cggttcccaa cgatcaaggc gagttacatg
     6841 atcccccatg ttgtgcaaaa aagcggttag ctccttcggt cctccgatcg ttgtcagaag
     6901 taagttggcc gcagtgttat cactcatggt tatggcagca ctgcataatt ctcttactgt
     6961 catgccatcc gtaagatgct tttctgtgac tggtgagtac tcaaccaagt cattctgaga
     7021 atagtgtatg cggcgaccga gttgctcttg cccggcgtca acacgggata ataccgcgcc
     7081 acatagcaga actttaaaag tgctcatcat tggaaaacgt tcttcggggc gaaaactctc
     7141 aaggatctta ccgctgttga gatccagttc gatgtaaccc actcgtgcac ccaactgatc
     7201 ttcagcatct tttactttca ccagcgtttc tgggtgagca aaaacaggaa ggcaaaatgc
     7261 cgcaaaaaag ggaataaggg cgacacggaa atgttgaata ctcatactct tcctttttca
     7321 atattattga agcatttatc agggttattg tctcatgagc ggatacatat ttgaatgtat
     7381 ttagaaaaat aaacaaatag gggttccgcg cacatttccc cgaaaagtgc cacctgacgt
     7441 ctaagaaacc attattatca tgacattaac ctataaaaat aggcgtatca cgaggccctt
     7501 tcgtcttcaa gaattagctt ggccattgca tacgttgtat ccatatcata atatgtacat
     7561 ttatattggc tcatgtccaa cattaccgcc atgttgacat tgattattga ctagttatta
     7621 atagtaatca attacggggt cattagttca tagcccatat atggagttcc gcgttacata
     7681 acttacggta aatggcccgc ctggctgacc gcccaacgac ccccgcccat tgacgtcaat
     7741 aatgacgtat gttcccatag taacgccaat agggactttc cattgacgtc aatgggtgga
     7801 gtatttacgg taaactgccc acttggcagt acatcaagtg tatcatatgc caagtacgcc
     7861 ccctattgac gtcaatgacg gtaaatggcc cgcctggcat tatgcccagt acatgacctt
     7921 atgggacttt cctacttggc agtacatcta cgtattagtc atcgctatta ccatggtgat
     7981 gcggttttgg cagtacatca atgggcgtgg atagcggttt gactcacggg gatttccaag
     8041 tctccacccc attgacgtca atgggagttt gttttggcac caaaatcaac gggactttcc
     8101 aaaatgtcgt aacaactccg ccccattgac gcaaatgggc ggtaggcgtg tacggtggga
     8161 ggtctatata agcagagctc aataaaagag cccacaaccc ctcactcggc gcgccagtct
     8221 tccgatagac tgcgtcgccc gggtacccgt attcccaata aagcctcttg ctgtttgcat
     8281 ccgaatcgtg gtctcgctgt tccttgggag ggtctcctct gagtgattga ctacccacga
     8341 cgggggtctt tcatttgggg gctcgtccgg gatttggaga cccctgccca gggaccaccg
     8401 acccaccacc gggaggtaag ctggccagca acttatctgt gtctgtccga ttgtctagtg
     8461 tctatgtttg atgttatgcg cctgcgtctg tactagttag ctaactagct ctgtatctgg
     8521 cggacccgtg gtggaactga cgagttctga acacccggcc gcaaccctgg gagacgtccc
     8581 agggactttg ggggccgttt ttgtggcccg acctgaggaa gggagtcgat gtggaatccg
     8641 accccgtcag gatatgtggt tctggtagga gacgagaacc taaaacagtt cccgcctccg
     8701 tctgaatttt tgctttcggt ttggaaccga agccgcgcgt cttgtctgct gcagcgctgc
     8761 agcatcgttc tgtgttgtct ctgtctgact gtgtttctgt atttgtctga aaattagggc
     8821 cagactgtta ccactccctt aagtttgacc ttaggtcact ggaaagatgt cgagcggatc
     8881 gctcacaacc agtcggtaga tgtcaagaag agacgttggg ttaccttctg ctctgcagaa
     8941 tggccaacct ttaacgtcgg atggccgcga gacggcacct ttaaccgaga cctcatcacc
     9001 caggttaaga tcaaggtctt ttcacctggc ccgcatggac acccagacca ggtcccctac
     9061 atcgtgacct gggaagcctt ggcttttgac ccccctccct gggtcaagcc ctttgtacac
     9121 cctaagcctc cgcctcctct tcctccatcc gccccgtctc tcccccttga acctcctcgt
     9181 tcgaccccgc ctcgatcctc cctttatcca gccctcactc cttctctagg cgccggaatt
     9241 gaagatctgg gggatcgatc ctctagagtc
//
