[The description below was written by a language model from this plasmid's Addgene catalogue record and the feature table of its GenBank file.]
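Description:
pQCXIH-Myc-YAP-5SA is a self-inactivating, bicistronic Moloney-type retroviral expression vector built on the Clontech pQCXIH backbone, with a total length of about 9.3 kb. In bacteria it is maintained through a high-copy ColE1/pUC-type origin and selected with ampicillin via the beta-lactamase gene. The viral portion begins with a hybrid 5′ element in which a CMV enhancer/promoter is fused to a truncated Moloney murine sarcoma virus LTR (the "CMV/MSV" promoter in the record). This element drives synthesis of the genomic RNA in packaging cells. It is followed by the MMLV Psi packaging signal and a truncated gag segment lacking its start codon. The 3′ LTR carries a U3 deletion, so after reverse transcription and integration the viral LTR promoter activity is lost and the insert is expressed from an internal CMV immediate-early enhancer/promoter. An SV40 promoter/origin region also lies in the plasmid backbone outside the provirus.

The payload is human YAP (YAP1) with an N-terminal Myc epitope tag. The feature table annotates the tag but not the YAP coding sequence itself, which presumably occupies the unannotated stretch between the tag and the IRES. The insert carries alanine substitutions at five phosphorylation sites: S61, S109, S127, S164 and S381. The depositor notes that S128A, S131A and S163A are also present as by-products of alanine scanning and do not affect function. Downstream, an EMCV IRES links the hygromycin resistance gene to the same transcript, so hygromycin-selected cells should also express Myc-YAP-5SA. The associated publication concerns inactivation of YAP by the Hippo pathway, and the construct suits stable transduction of mammalian cells with a YAP mutant lacking these phosphorylation sites.
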