Addgene plasmid #33093: pQCXIH-Myc-YAP-5SA
Depositing lab: Kunliang Guan. Depositing organization: University of California, San Diego (UCSD). Publication: Inactivation of YAP oncoprotein by the Hippo pathway is involved in cell contact inhibition and tissue growth control. Zhao B, Wei X, Li W, Udan RS, Yang Q, Kim J, Xie J, Ikenoue T, Yu J, Li L, Zheng P, Ye K, Chinnaiyan A, Halder G, Lai ZC, Guan KL. Genes Dev. 2007 Nov 1. 21(21):2747-61. 10.1101/gad.1602907 PubMed 17974916.
Backbone
  Vector backbone: pQCXIH
  Backbone manufacturer: Clontech
  Backbone size w/o insert (bp): 7800
  Vector type: Mammalian Expression, Retroviral
  Selectable markers: Hygromycin
Growth in bacteria
  Bacterial resistance: Ampicillin, 100 μg/mL
  Growth temperature: 37°C
  Growth strain: DH5alpha
  Copy number: Unknown
Gene/Insert
  Gene/Insert name: YAP
  Species: H. sapiens (human)
  Mutation: S61A, S109A, S127A, S164A, S381A (phosphorylation sites)
  Entrez Gene: YAP1 (a.k.a. COB1, YAP, YAP-1, YAP2, YAP65, YKI)
  Promoter: CMV/MSV
  Tag / fusion protein: Myc (N terminal on insert)
  Cloning method: Restriction Enzyme; 5′ cloning site NA (unknown if destroyed); 3′ cloning site NA (unknown if destroyed)
  Sequencing primers: 5′ CMV-F
Terms and licenses: Academic/Nonprofit Terms; Industry Terms: Not Available to Industry
Depositor comments: From Depositor: S128A, S131A, and S163A are also present due to alanine scanning mutagenesis. However, they are not important and do not alter plasmid function.
How to cite: pQCXIH-Myc-YAP-5SA was a gift from Kunliang Guan (Addgene plasmid # 33093 ; http://n2t.net/addgene:33093 ; RRID:Addgene_33093)
